Addgene plasmid #73257: KCNK2
Purpose: Baculovirus expression for structure determination; may not be full ORF
Depositing lab: Nicola Burgess-Brown. Depositing organization: University of Oxford.
Backbone
  Vector backbone: pFB-CT10HF-LIC
  Backbone manufacturer: SGC, Addgene Plasmid #39191
  Vector type: Insect Expression
Growth in bacteria
  Bacterial resistance: Ampicillin, 100 μg/mL
  Growth temperature: 37°C
  Growth strain: DH5alpha
  Copy number: Unknown
Gene/Insert
  Gene/Insert name: KCNK2 (alt names: KCNK2Ac011; gi|14589851)
  Species: H. sapiens (human)
  Insert size (bp): 933
  Mutation: userdefined:Full_Length 1411
  Entrez Gene: KCNK2 (a.k.a. K2p2.1, TPKC1, TREK, TREK-1, TREK1, hTREK-1c, hTREK-1e)
  Promoter: Polyhedrin
  Tag / fusion protein: TEV-His10-FLAG (C terminal on backbone)
  Cloning method: Unknown
  Sequencing primers: 5′ fBac-1 (tattcataccgtcccacca); 3′ fBac-2 (gggaggttttttaaagcaagtaaa)
Terms and licenses: Academic/Nonprofit Terms; Industry Terms: Not Available to Industry
Depositor comments: Use SF9 for protein expression. See also 4TWK: http://www.thesgc.org/structures/4TWK
How to cite: KCNK2 was a gift from Nicola Burgess-Brown (Addgene plasmid # 73257 ; http://n2t.net/addgene:73257 ; RRID:Addgene_73257)
