[The description below was written by a language model from this plasmid's Addgene catalogue record and the feature table of its GenBank file.]
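Description:
KCNK2 is a baculovirus transfer plasmid for insect-cell expression, built in the pFB-CT10HF-LIC backbone, a pFastBac-style ligation-independent cloning vector. The held sequence record is a 5,657 bp circular construct. It is propagated in E. coli through a high-copy ColE1/pUC-type origin and selected with ampicillin via the bla gene. An f1 origin is also present.

The expression cassette lies between the right and left ends of a mini-Tn7 element. This arrangement allows the cassette, together with a gentamicin resistance gene (aacC1, driven by a class 1 integron Pc promoter), to be transposed into a baculovirus shuttle genome (bacmid) to generate recombinant virus.

Within the Tn7 arms, the Autographa californica polyhedrin promoter, a very strong late baculoviral promoter, drives a 933 bp insert from human KCNK2. This gene encodes the two-pore-domain potassium channel TREK-1 (K2P2.1). The record warns that the insert may not be the full open reading frame, so it is probably a truncated construct designed for crystallisation. The exact boundaries are not stated, and the insert itself is not annotated in the feature table.

The coding region is fused at its C terminus to a backbone-encoded TEV protease cleavage site, a 10xHis tag and a FLAG epitope. These permit affinity purification and detection, and the tags can then be removed with TEV protease. An SV40 polyadenylation signal terminates the transcript.

The construct is intended for producing recombinant channel protein for structure determination. The depositor recommends Sf9 cells for expression and links the plasmid to a deposited crystal structure.
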