LOCUS       Exported 5657 bp ds-DNA circular SYN 12-MAY-2021
DEFINITION  Baculovirus expression for structure determination; may not be full
            ORF.
ACCESSION   .
VERSION     .
KEYWORDS    KCNK2
SOURCE      synthetic DNA construct
  ORGANISM  synthetic DNA construct
REFERENCE   1 (bases 1 to 5657)
  TITLE     SGC Oxford
REFERENCE   2 (bases 1 to 5657)
  AUTHORS   .
  TITLE     Direct Submission
  JOURNAL   Exported May 12, 2021 from SnapGene Server 1.1.58
            http://www.snapgene.com
FEATURES             Location/Qualifiers
     source          1..5657
                     /organism="synthetic DNA construct"
                     /mol_type="other DNA"
     rep_origin      2..457
                     /direction=RIGHT
                     /label=f1 ori
                     /note="f1 bacteriophage origin of replication; arrow
                     indicates direction of (+) strand synthesis"
     primer_bind     complement(89..108)
                     /label=F1ori-R
                     /note="F1 origin, reverse primer"
     primer_bind     299..320
                     /label=F1ori-F
                     /note="F1 origin, forward primer"
     promoter        484..588
                     /gene="bla"
                     /label=AmpR promoter
     CDS             589..1449
                     /codon_start=1
                     /gene="bla"
                     /product="beta-lactamase"
                     /label=AmpR
                     /note="confers resistance to ampicillin, carbenicillin, and
                     related antibiotics"
                     /translation="MSIQHFRVALIPFFAAFCLPVFAHPETLVKVKDAEDQLGARVGYI
                     ELDLNSGKILESFRPEERFPMMSTFKVLLCGAVLSRIDAGQEQLGRRIHYSQNDLVEYS
                     PVTEKHLTDGMTVRELCSAAITMSDNTAANLLLTTIGGPKELTAFLHNMGDHVTRLDRW
                     EPELNEAIPNDERDTTMPVAMATTLRKLLTGELLTLASRQQLIDWMEADKVAGPLLRSA
                     LPAGWFIADKSGAGERGSRGIIAALGPDGKPSRIVVIYTTGSQATMDERNRQIAEIGAS
                     LIKHW"
     primer_bind     complement(807..826)
                     /label=Amp-R
                     /note="Ampicillin resistance gene, reverse primer"
     rep_origin      1620..2208
                     /direction=RIGHT
                     /label=ori
                     /note="high-copy-number ColE1/pMB1/pBR322/pUC origin of
                     replication"
     primer_bind     2109..2128
                     /label=pBR322ori-F
                     /note="pBR322 origin, forward primer"
     primer_bind     2362..2379
                     /label=L4440
                     /note="L4440 vector, forward primer"
     mobile_element  2511..2735
                     /mobile_element_type="transposon:Tn7"
                     /note="mini-Tn7 element (right end of the Tn7 transposon)"
     CDS             complement(2802..3335)
                     /codon_start=1
                     /gene="aacC1"
                     /product="gentamycin acetyltransferase"
                     /label=GmR
                     /note="confers resistance to gentamycin"
                     /translation="MLRSSNDVTQQGSRPKTKLGGSSMGIIRTCRLGPDQVKSMRAALD
                     LFGREFGDVATYSQHQPDSDYLGNLLRSKTFIALAAFDQEAVVGALAAYVLPRFEQPRS
                     EIYIYDLAVSGEHRRQGIATALINLLKHEANALGAYVIYVQADYGDDPAVALYTKLGIR
                     EEVMHFDIDPSTAT"
     promoter        complement(3524..3552)
                     /gene="intI1 (promoter lies within the coding sequence)"
                     /label=Pc promoter
                     /note="class 1 integron promoter"
     promoter        3904..3995
                     /gene="polh from Autographa californica"
                     /label=polyhedrin promoter
                     /note="promoter for the baculovirus polyhedrin gene"
     primer_bind     3920..3937
                     /label=Polyhedrin-F
                     /note="Polyhedrin promoter, forward primer"
     CDS             4915..4935
                     /codon_start=1
                     /product="tobacco etch virus (TEV) protease recognition and
                     cleavage site"
                     /label=TEV site
                     /translation="ENLYFQS"
     CDS             4936..4965
                     /codon_start=1
                     /product="10xHis affinity tag"
                     /label=10xHis
                     /translation="HHHHHHHHHH"
     CDS             4966..4989
                     /codon_start=1
                     /product="FLAG(R) epitope tag, followed by an enterokinase
                     cleavage site"
                     /label=FLAG
                     /translation="DYKDDDDK"
     polyA_signal    5147..5281
                     /label=SV40 poly(A) signal
                     /note="SV40 polyadenylation signal"
     primer_bind     complement(5184..5203)
                     /label=SV40pA-R
                     /note="SV40 polyA, reverse primer"
     primer_bind     5238..5257
                     /label=EBV-rev
                     /note="SV40 polyA terminator, reverse primer"
     mobile_element  5310..5475
                     /mobile_element_type="transposon:Tn7"
                     /note="mini-Tn7 element (left end of the Tn7 transposon)"
ORIGIN
        1 gnnnnnnnnn nnnnnnnnnn nnnnnnnnnn nnnnnnnnnn nnnnnnnnnn nnnnnnnnnn
       61 nnnnnnnnnn nnnnnnnnnn nnnnnnnnnn nnnnnnnnnn nnnnnnnnnn nnnnnnnnnn
      121 nnnnncnnnn nnnnnnnnnn nnnnnnnnnn nnnnnnnnnn nnnnnnnnnn nnnnnnnnnn
      181 nnnnnnnnnn nnnnnnnnnn nnnnnnnnnn nnnnnnnann nnnnnnnnnn nnnnnnnnnn
      241 nnnnnnnnnn nnnnnnnnnn nnnnnnncct ttgacgttgg agtccacgtt ctttaatagt
      301 ggactcttgt tccaaactgg aacaacactc aaccctatct cggtctattc ttttgattta
      361 taagggattt tgccgatttc ggcctattgg ttaaaaaatg agctgattta acaaaaattt
      421 aacgcgaatt ttaacaaaat attaacgttt acaatttcag gtggcacttt tcggggaaat
      481 gtgcgcggaa cccctatttg tttatttttc taaatacatt caaatatgta tccgctcatg
      541 agacaataac cctgataaat gcttcaataa tattgaaaaa ggaagagtat gagtattcaa
      601 catttccgtg tcgcccttat tccctttttt gcggcatttt gccttcctgt ttttgctcac
      661 ccagaaacgc tggtgaaagt aaaagatgct gaagatcagt tgggtgcacg agtgggttac
      721 atcgaactgg atctcaacag cggtaagatc cttgagagtt ttcgccccga agaacgtttt
      781 ccaatgatga gcacttttaa agttctgcta tgtggcgcgg tattatcccg tattgacgcc
      841 gggcaagagc aactcggtcg ccgcatacac tattctcaga atgacttggt tgagtactca
      901 ccagtcacag aaaagcatct tacggatggc atgacagtaa gagaattatg cagtgctgcc
      961 ataaccatga gtgataacac tgcggccaac ttacttctga caacgatcgg aggaccgaag
     1021 gagctaaccg cttttttgca caacatgggg gatcatgtaa ctcgccttga tcgttgggaa
     1081 ccggagctga atgaagccat accaaacgac gagcgtgaca ccacgatgcc tgtagcaatg
     1141 gcaacaacgt tgcgcaaact attaactggc gaactactta ctctagcttc ccggcaacaa
     1201 ttaatagact ggatggaggc ggataaagtt gcaggaccac ttctgcgctc ggcccttccg
     1261 gctggctggt ttattgctga taaatctgga gccggtgagc gtgggtctcg cggtatcatt
     1321 gcagcactgg ggccagatgg taagccctcc cgtatcgtag ttatctacac gacggggagt
     1381 caggcaacta tggatgaacg aaatagacag atcgctgaga taggtgcctc actgattaag
     1441 cattggtaac tgtcagacca agtttactca tatatacttt agattgattt aaaacttcat
     1501 ttttaattta aaaggatcta ggtgaagatc ctttttgata atctcatgac caaaatccct
     1561 taacgtgagt tttcgttcca ctgagcgtca gaccccgtag aaaagatcaa aggatcttct
     1621 tgagatcctt tttttctgcg cgtaatctgc tgcttgcaaa caaaaaaacc accgctacca
     1681 gcggtggttt gtttgccgga tcaagagcta ccaactcttt ttccgaaggt aactggcttc
     1741 agcagagcgc agataccaaa tactgtcctt ctagtgtagc cgtagttagg ccaccacttc
     1801 aagaactctg tagcaccgcc tacatacctc gctctgctaa tcctgttacc agtggctgct
     1861 gccagtggcg ataagtcgtg tcttaccggg ttggactcaa gacgatagtt accggataag
     1921 gcgcagcggt cgggctgaac ggggggttcg tgcacacagc ccagcttgga gcgaacgacc
     1981 tacaccgaac tgagatacct acagcgtgag cattgagaaa gcgccacgct tcccgaaggg
     2041 agaaaggcgg acaggtatcc ggtaagcggc agggtcggaa caggagagcg cacgagggag
     2101 cttccagggg gaaacgcctg gtatctttat agtcctgtcg ggtttcgcca cctctgactt
     2161 gagcgtcgat ttttgtgatg ctcgtcaggg gggcggagcc tatggaaaaa cgccagcaac
     2221 gcggcctttt tacggttcct ggccttttgc tggccttttg ctcacatgtt ctttcctgcg
     2281 ttatcccctg attctgtgga taaccgtatt accgcctttg agtgagctga taccgctcgc
     2341 cgcagccgaa cgaccgagcg cagcgagtca gtgagcgagg aagcggaaga gcgcctgatg
     2401 cggtattttc tccttacgca tctgtgcggt atttcacacc gcagaccagc cgcgtaacct
     2461 ggcaaaatcg gttacggttg agtaataaat ggatgccctg cgtaagcggg tgtgggcgga
     2521 caataaagtc ttaaactgaa caaaatagat ctaaactatg acaataaagt cttaaactag
     2581 acagaatagt tgtaaactga aatcagtcca gttatgctgt gaaaaagcat actggacttt
     2641 tgttatggct aaagcaaact cttcattttc tgaagtgcaa attgcccgtc gtattaaaga
     2701 ggggcgtggc caagggcatg gtaaagacta tattcgcggc gttgtgacaa tttaccgaac
     2761 aactccgcgg ccgggaagcc gatctcggct tgaacgaatt gttaggtggc ggtacttggg
     2821 tcgatatcaa agtgcatcac ttcttcccgt atgcccaact ttgtatagag agccactgcg
     2881 ggatcgtcac cgtaatctgc ttgcacgtag atcacataag caccaagcgc gttggcctca
     2941 tgcttgagga gattgatgag cgcggtggca atgccctgcc tccggtgctc gccggagact
     3001 gcgagatcat agatatagat ctcactacgc ggctgctcaa acctgggcag aacgtaagcc
     3061 gcgagagcgc caacaaccgc ttcttggtcg aaggcagcaa gcgcgatgaa tgtcttacta
     3121 cggagcaagt tcccgaggta atcggagtcc ggctgatgtt gggagtaggt ggctacgtct
     3181 ccgaactcac gaccgaaaag atcaagagca gcccgcatgg atttgacttg gtcagggccg
     3241 agcctacatg tgcgaatgat gcccatactt gagccaccta actttgtttt agggcgactg
     3301 ccctgctgcg taacatcgtt gctgctgcgt aacatcgttg ctgctccata acatcaaaca
     3361 tcgacccacg gcgtaacgcg cttgctgctt ggatgcccga ggcatagact gtacaaaaaa
     3421 acagtcataa caagccatga aaaccgccac tgcgccgtta ccaccgctgc gttcggtcaa
     3481 ggttctggac cagttgcgtg agcgcatacg ctacttgcat tacagtttac gaaccgaaca
     3541 ggcttatgtc aactgggttc gtgccttcat ccgtttccac ggtgtgcgtc acccggcaac
     3601 cttgggcagc agcgaagtcg aggcatttct gtcctggctg gcgaacgagc gcaaggtttc
     3661 ggtctccacg catcgtcagg cattggcggc cttgctgttc ttctacggca aggtgctgtg
     3721 cacggatctg ccctggcttc aggagatcgg aagacctcgg ccgtcgcggc gcttgccggt
     3781 ggtgctgacc ccggatgaag tggttcgcat cctcggtttt ctggaaggcg agcatcgttt
     3841 gttcgcccag gactctagct atagttctag tggttggcta cgtatactcc ggaatattaa
     3901 tagatcatgg agataattaa aatgataacc atctcgcaaa taaataagta ttttactgtt
     3961 ttcgtaacag ttttgtaata aaaaaaccta taaatattcc ggattattca taccgtccca
     4021 ccatcgggcg cggatctcct taagaaggag atatactatg caggtttaag aaggagatat
     4081 actatgccca cagtgcttgc ttcccgggtg gagagtgaca cgaccattaa tgttatgaaa
     4141 tggaagacgg tctccacgat attcctggtg gttgtcctct atctgatcat cggagccacc
     4201 gtgttcaaag cattggagca gcctcatgag atttcacaga ggaccaccat tgtgatccag
     4261 aagcaaacat tcatatccca acattcctgt gtcaattcga cggagctgga tgaactcatt
     4321 cagcaaatag tggcagcaat aaatgcaggg attataccgt taggaaacac ctccaatcaa
     4381 atcagtcact gggatttggg aagttccttc ttctttgctg gcactgttat tacaaccata
     4441 ggatttggaa acatctcacc acgcacagaa ggcggcaaaa tattctgtat catctatgcc
     4501 ttactgggaa ttcccctctt tggttttctc ttggctggag ttggagatca gctaggcacc
     4561 atatttggaa aaggaattgc caaagtggaa gatacgttta ttaagtggaa tgttagtcag
     4621 accaagattc gcatcatctc aacaatcata tttatactat ttggctgtgt actctttgtg
     4681 gctctgcctg cgatcatatt caaacacata gaaggctgga gtgccctgga cgccatttat
     4741 tttgtggtta tcactctaac aactattgga tttggtgact acgttgcagg tggatccgat
     4801 attgaatatc tggacttcta taagcctgtc gtgtggttct ggatccttgt agggcttgct
     4861 tactttgctg ctgtcctgag catgattgga gattggctcc gagtgatatc tgcagagaac
     4921 ctctacttcc aatcgcacca tcatcaccat caccatcacc accatgatta caaggatgac
     4981 gacgataagt gaggatccga attcgagctc cgtcgacaag cttgtcgaga agtactagag
     5041 gatcataatc agccatacca catttgtaga ggttttactt gctttaaaaa acctcccaca
     5101 cctccccctg aacctgaaac ataaaatgaa tgcaattgtt gttgttaact tgtttattgc
     5161 agcttataat ggttacaaat aaagcaatag catcacaaat ttcacaaata aagcattttt
     5221 ttcactgcat tctagttgtg gtttgtccaa actcatcaat gtatcttatc atgtctggat
     5281 ctgatcactg cttgagccta ggagatccga accagataag tgaaatctag ttccaaacta
     5341 ttttgtcatt tttaattttc gtattagctt acgacgctac acccagttcc catctatttt
     5401 gtcactcttc cctaaataat ccttaaaaac tccatttcca cccctcccag ttcccaacta
     5461 ttttgtccgc ccacagcggg gcatttttct tcctgttatg tttttaatca aacatcctgc
     5521 caactccatg tgacaaaccg tcatcttcgg ctactttttc tctgtcacag aatgaaaatt
     5581 tttctgtcat ctcttcgtta ttaatgtttg taattgactg aatatcaacg cttatttgca
     5641 gcctgaatgg cgaatgg
//
