>Addgene plasmid #73257 | KCNK2 | depositor partial sequence | sequence record 134771 | insert
TTAAGAAGGAGATATACTATGCCCACAGTGCTTGCTTCCCGGGTGGAGAGTGACACGACCATTAATGTTA
TGAAATGGAAGACGGTCTCCACGATATTCCTGGTGGTTGTCCTCTATCTGATCATCGGAGCCACCGTGTT
CAAAGCATTGGAGCAGCCTCATGAGATTTCACAGAGGACCACCATTGTGATCCAGAAGCAAACATTCATA
TCCCAACATTCCTGTGTCAATTCGACGGAGCTGGATGAACTCATTCAGCAAATAGTGGCAGCAATAAATG
CAGGGATTATACCGTTAGGAAACACCTCCAATCAAATCAGTCACTGGGATTTGGGAAGTTCCTTCTTCTT
TGCTGGCACTGTTATTACAACCATAGGATTTGGAAACATCTCACCACGCACAGAAGGCGGCAAAATATTC
TGTATCATCTATGCCTTACTGGGAATTCCCCTCTTTGGTTTTCTCTTGGCTGGAGTTGGAGATCAGCTAG
GCACCATATTTGGAAAAGGAATTGCCAAAGTGGAAGATACGTTTATTAAGTGGAATGTTAGTCAGACCAA
GATTCGCATCATCTCAACAATCATATTTATACTATTTGGCTGTGTACTCTTTGTGGCTCTGCCTGCGATC
ATATTCAAACACATAGAAGGCTGGAGTGCCCTGGACGCCATTTATTTTGTGGTTATCACTCTAACAACTA
TTGGATTTGGTGACTACGTTGCAGGTGGATCCGATATTGAATATCTGGACTTCTATAAGCCTGTCGTGTG
GTTCTGGATCCTTGTAGGGCTTGCTTACTTTGCTGCTGTCCTGAGCATGATTGGAGATTGGCTCCGAGTG
ATATCTGCAGAGAACCTCTACTTCCAATCGCACCATCATCACCATCACCATCACCACCATGATTACAAGG
ATGACGACGATAAGTGAGGATCC
