>Addgene plasmid #73257 | KCNK2 | addgene partial sequence | sequence record 150195 | fBac-1 5'-tattcataccgtcccacca-3'
CTATGCCCACAGTGCTTGCTTCCCGGGTGGAGAGTGACACGACCATTAATGTTATGAAATGGAAGACGGT
CTCCACGATATTCCTGGTGGTTGTCCTCTATCTGATCATCGGAGCCACCGTGTTCAAAGCATTGGAGCAG
CCTCATGAGATTTCACAGAGGACCACCATTGTGATCCAGAAGCAAACATTCATATCCCAACATTCCTGTG
TCAATTCGACGGAGCTGGATGAACTCATTCAGCAAATAGTGGCAGCAATAAATGCAGGGATTATACCGTT
AGGAAACACCTCCAATCAAATCAGTCACTGGGATTTGGGAAGTTCCTTCTTCTTTGCTGGCACTGTTATT
ACAACCATAGGATTTGGAAACATCTCACCACGCACAGAAGGCGGCAAAATATTCTGTATCATCTATGCCT
TACTGGGAATTCCCCTCTTTGGTTTTCTCTTGGCTGGAGTTGGAGATCAGCTAGGCACCATATTTGGAAA
AGGAATTGCCAAAGTGGAAGATACGTTTATTAAGTGGAATGTTAGTCAGACCAAGATTCGCATCATCTCA
ACAATCATATTTATACTATTTGGCTGTGTACTCTTTGTGGCTCTGCCTGCGATCATATTCAAACACATAG
AAGGCTGGAGTGCCCTGGACGCCATTTATTTTGTGGTTATCACTCTAACAACTATTGGATTTGGTGACTA
CGTTGCAGGTGGATCCGATATTGAATATCTGGACTTCTATAAGCCTGTCGTGTGGTTCTGGATCCTTGTA
GGGCTTGCTTACTTTGCTGCTGTCCTGAGCATGATTGGAGATTGGCTCCGAGTGATATCTGCAGAGAACC
TCTACTTCCAATCGCACCATCATCACCATCACCATCACCACCATGATTACAAGGATGACGACGATAAGTG
AGGATCCGAATTCGAGCTCCGTCGACAAGCT
