>Addgene plasmid #73257 | KCNK2 | addgene partial sequence | sequence record 150196 | fBac-2 5'-gggaggttttttaaagcaagtaaa-3'
TGGCTGATTATGATCCTCTAGTACTTCTCGACAAGCTTGTCGACGGAGCTCGAATTCGGATCCTCACTTA
TCGTCGTCATCCTTGTAATCATGGTGGTGATGGTGATGGTGATGATGGTGCGATTGGAAGTAGAGGTTCT
CTGCAGATATCACTCGGAGCCAATCTCCAATCATGCTCAGGACAGCAGCAAAGTAAGCAAGCCCTACAAG
GATCCAGAACCACACGACAGGCTTATAGAAGTCCAGATATTCAATATCGGATCCACCTGCAACGTAGTCA
CCAAATCCAATAGTTGTTAGAGTGATAACCACAAAATAAATGGCGTCCAGGGCACTCCAGCCTTCTATGT
GTTTGAATATGATCGCAGGCAGAGCCACAAAGAGTACACAGCCAAATAGTATAAATATGATTGTTGAGAT
GATGCGAATCTTGGTCTGACTAACATTCCACTTAATAAACGTATCTTCCACTTTGGCAATTCCTTTTCCA
AATATGGTGCCTAGCTGATCTCCAACTCCAGCCAAGAGAAAACCAAAGAGGGGAATTCCCAGTAAGGCAT
AGATGATACAGAATATTTTGCCGCCTTCTGTGCGTGGTGAGATGTTTCCAAATCCTATGGTTGTAATAAC
AGTGCCAGCAAAGAAGAAGGAACTTCCCAAATCCCAGTGACTGATTTGATTGGAGGTGTTTCCTAACGGT
ATAATCCCTGCATTTATTGCTGCCACTATTTGCTGAATGAGTTCATCCAGCTCCGTCGAATTGACACAGG
AATGTTGGGATATGAATGTTTGCTTCTGGATCACAATGGTGGTCCTCTGTGAAATCTCATGAGGCTGCTC
CAATGCTTTGAA
